>Addgene plasmid #190263 | pPOTv7-hygro-mScarlet | addgene full sequence | sequence record 374845 | Addgene NGS Result
GGGCGAATTGGGCCCGTATAATGCAGACCTGCTGCAAGCTAGGGGCACAGCAAGGTCTTCTGAAATTCAT
GTTTTTTTTTTTTTTACTCTGCATTGCAGTCTCCGCTCTTATTTAGTTTTGCTTTACGTAAGGTCTCGTT
GCTGCCATAAAATAAGCTCTAGTGGAATTCATGAAAAAGCCTGAACTCACCGCGACGTCTGTCGAGAAGT
TTCTGATCGAAAAGTTCGACAGCGTCTCCGACCTGATGCAGCTCTCGGAGGGCGAAGAATCTCGTGCTTT
CAGCTTCGATGTAGGAGGGCGTGGATATGTCCTGCGGGTAAATAGCTGCGCCGATGGTTTCTACAAAGAT
CGTTATGTTTATCGGCACTTTGCATCGGCCGCGCTCCCGATTCCGGAAGTGCTTGACATTGGGGAATTTA
GCGAGAGCCTGACCTATTGCATCTCCCGCCGTGCACAGGGTGTCACGTTGCAAGACCTGCCTGAAACCGA
ACTGCCCGCTGTTCTGCAGCCGGTCGCGGAGGCAATGGATGCGATCGCTGCGGCCGATCTTAGCCAGACG
AGCGGGTTCGGCCCATTCGGACCGCAAGGAATCGGTCAATACACTACATGGCGTGATTTTATATGCGCGA
TTGCTGATCCCCATGTGTATCACTGGCAAACTGTGATGGACGACACCGTCAGTGCGTCCGTCGCGCAGGC
TCTCGATGAGCTGATGCTTTGGGCCGAGGACTGCCCCGAAGTCCGGCACCTCGTGCACGCGGATTTCGGC
TCCAACAATGTCCTGACGGACAATGGCCGCATAACAGCGGTCATTGACTGGAGCGAGGCGATGTTCGGGG
ATTCCCAATACGAGGTCGCCAACATCTTCTTCTGGAGGCCGTGGTTGGCTTGTATGGAGCAGCAGACGCG
CTACTTCGAGCGGAGGCATCCGGAGCTTGCAGGATCGCCTCGGCTCCGGGCGTATATGCTCCGCATTGGT
CTTGACCAACTCTATCAGAGCTTGGTTGACGGCAATTTCGATGATGCAGCTTGGGCGCAGGGTCGATGCG
ACGCAATCGTCCGATCCGGAGCCGGGACTGTCGGGCGTACACAAATCGCCCGCAGAAGCGCGGCCGTCTG
GACCGATGGCTGTGTAGAAGTACTCGCCGATAGTGGAAACCGACGCCCCAGCACTCGTCCGAGGGCAAAG
GAATAGCCATGGTGCCCATTTAGTTGGCCTTTCCCTTGTCTCGTGTCTTTTCCGTGGAAAGGTTCCCGGA
GTAATCTGATGGCACAGCAGGGAGGTGCGCCTGCAGGTTGGTTAGGAAGGGGGGATGATGTAAAAGAAGA
AAATGGGGGGATTCGAGCCCCACGCGTTGCTCAAGCTGTGTAGCGCAGGCGTTTCCTTACATATTTCTCT
AACAGGCACGGAAGCCTAACAAATACACTTGGCTTATTTTTTTGCCCCCTCATGTCTTGTACAAATATTT
GCGATAGCTTAGCTATCAGCCACATTAATCAAACAAGTATACCAACAAGCCCGAAAACAGAAACTCAACT
GCAACGGGTACCTATGGGTTCTGGTAGTGGTTCCGGTTCCGGTTCTAAGCTTGTAAGCAAAGGGGAGGCT
GTCATAAAGGAATTTATGCGATTTAAAGTGCACATGGAAGGGAGTATGAACGGCCATGAGTTTGAAATAG
AAGGAGAGGGAGAGGGGCGCCCTTACGAAGGTACTCAGACGGCGAAGCTCAAAGTGACTAAGGGAGGTCC
TCTGCCGTTTAGCTGGGATATACTTTCACCCCAGTTCATGTATGGCAGCCGCGCGTTCACGAAGCACCCC
GCAGATATCCCCGATTACTATAAACAGTCATTTCCTGAGGGGTTCAAGTGGGAACGAGTAATGAACTTTG
AGGATGGTGGCGCTGTAACGGTAACACAAGATACCTCGCTCGAAGACGGTACGCTCATTTACAAAGTGAA
GCTGCGCGGAACAAATTTCCCTCCTGATGGACCAGTAATGCAGAAAAAGACTATGGGATGGGAAGCCTCG
ACGGAACGTCTCTACCCGGAGGACGGGGTGCTGAAAGGGGATATTAAAATGGCACTCCGACTGAAAGACG
GCGGCAGGTATCTTGCTGATTTTAAAACCACGTACAAAGCTAAAAAGCCAGTGCAGATGCCTGGAGCGTA
TAACGTAGACCGAAAACTCGACATTACGTCGCATAACGAGGACTATACGGTAGTCGAACAGTATGAGAGG
TCTGAAGGGAGGCATTCAACTGGTGGTATGGATGAGTTGTATAAGGGATCCGGATCAGGATCTGGATCAG
GATCGGGTAGTTAAGAGCTCCGCTGCGCTTAAATGTCTTTCATTATAATCAATGTATAACCTTTATGTAG
TATTTCAATCTATGCCGCTGTGTACGTGCACTGCGGTGCCTATCCTTCGGCATTAGAGAGTCACTGTTTG
TGTAGATCGTAGCTGCATGTCTGACATCTGGTTCATTAGTGCCGTTTTGAGTCTGCACTGTTGTGCAACT
TGATATTCATCACTGCACACCAACCGTGTGTTTCCTCCTTTGGGTGCACCCTTTAATCCTTGTCTTCTCC
TTTTTTGTCTCTTTCCCCCTCGAAAAGGTGTCAAACTACTGCCGCATAAACTACGGTTATCCCAAATTTA
AGAGAAAGCAATAAAGCATCAGCTAGCATGAAAAAGCCTGAACTCACCGCGACGTCTGTCGAGAAGTTTC
TGATCGAAAAGTTCGACAGCGTCTCCGACCTGATGCAGCTCTCGGAGGGCGAAGAATCTCGTGCTTTCAG
CTTCGATGTAGGAGGGCGTGGATATGTCCTGCGGGTAAATAGCTGCGCCGATGGTTTCTACAAAGATCGT
TATGTTTATCGGCACTTTGCATCGGCCGCGCTCCCGATTCCGGAAGTGCTTGACATTGGGGAATTTAGCG
AGAGCCTGACCTATTGCATCTCCCGCCGTGCACAGGGTGTCACGTTGCAAGACCTGCCTGAAACCGAACT
GCCCGCTGTTCTGCAGCCGGTCGCGGAGGCAATGGATGCGATCGCTGCGGCCGATCTTAGCCAGACGAGC
GGGTTCGGCCCATTCGGACCGCAAGGAATCGGTCAATACACTACATGGCGTGATTTTATATGCGCGATTG
CTGATCCCCATGTGTATCACTGGCAAACTGTGATGGACGACACCGTCAGTGCGTCCGTCGCGCAGGCTCT
CGATGAGCTGATGCTTTGGGCCGAGGACTGCCCCGAAGTCCGGCACCTCGTGCACGCGGATTTCGGCTCC
AACAATGTCCTGACGGACAATGGCCGCATAACAGCGGTCATTGACTGGAGCGAGGCGATGTTCGGGGATT
CCCAATACGAGGTCGCCAACATCTTCTTCTGGAGGCCGTGGTTGGCTTGTATGGAGCAGCAGACGCGCTA
CTTCGAGCGGAGGCATCCGGAGCTTGCAGGATCGCCTCGGCTCCGGGCGTATATGCTCCGCATTGGTCTT
GACCAACTCTATCAGAGCTTGGTTGACGGCAATTTCGATGATGCAGCTTGGGCGCAGGGTCGATGCGACG
CAATCGTCCGATCCGGAGCCGGGACTGTCGGGCGTACACAAATCGCCCGCAGAAGCGCGGCCGTCTGGAC
CGATGGCTGTGTAGAAGTACTCGCCGATAGTGGAAACCGACGCCCCAGCACTCGTCCGAGGGCAAAGGAA
TAGCTCGAGTGCCCATTTAGTTGGCTTTTCCCTTGTCTCGTGTCTTTTCCGTGGAAAGGTTCCCGGAGTA
ATCTGATGGCACAGCAGGGAGGTGCGCCTGCAGGTTGGTTAGGAAGGGGGGATGATGTAAAAGAAGAAAA
TGGGGGGATTCGAGCCCCGCACAGGTCTCTCAAATTGGATGCATAGCTTGAGTATTCTATAGTGTCACCT
AAATAGCTTGGCGTAATCATGGTCATAGCTGTTTCCTGTGTGAAATTGTTATCCGCTCACAATTCCACAC
AACATACGAGCCGGAAGCATAAAGTGTAAAGCCTGGGGTGCCTAATGAGTGAGCTAACTCACATTAATTG
CGTTGCGCTCACTGCCCGCTTTCCAGTCGGGAAACCTGTCGTGCCAGCTGCATTAATGAATCGGCCAACG
CGCGGGGAGAGGCGGTTTGCGTATTGGGCGCTCTTCCGCTTCCTCGCTCACTGACTCGCTGCGCTCGGTC
GTTCGGCTGCGGCGAGCGGTATCAGCTCACTCAAAGGCGGTAATACGGTTATCCACAGAATCAGGGGATA
ACGCAGGAAAGAACATGTGAGCAAAAGGCCAGCAAAAGGCCAGGAACCGTAAAAAGGCCGCGTTGCTGGC
GTTTTTCCATAGGCTCCGCCCCCCTGACGAGCATCACAAAAATCGACGCTCAAGTCAGAGGTGGCGAAAC
CCGACAGGACTATAAAGATACCAGGCGTTTCCCCCTGGAAGCTCCCTCGTGCGCTCTCCTGTTCCGACCC
TGCCGCTTACCGGATACCTGTCCGCCTTTCTCCCTTCGGGAAGCGTGGCGCTTTCTCATAGCTCACGCTG
TAGGTATCTCAGTTCGGTGTAGGTCGTTCGCTCCAAGCTGGGCTGTGTGCACGAACCCCCCGTTCAGCCC
GACCGCTGCGCCTTATCCGGTAACTATCGTCTTGAGTCCAACCCGGTAAGACACGACTTATCGCCACTGG
CAGCAGCCACTGGTAACAGGATTAGCAGAGCGAGGTATGTAGGCGGTGCTACAGAGTTCTTGAAGTGGTG
GCCTAACTACGGCTACACTAGAAGAACAGTATTTGGTATCTGCGCTCTGCTGAAGCCAGTTACCTTCGGA
AAAAGAGTTGGTAGCTCTTGATCCGGCAAACAAACCACCGCTGGTAGCGGTGGTTTTTTTGTTTGCAAGC
AGCAGATTACGCGCAGAAAAAAAGGATCTCAAGAAGATCCTTTGATCTTTTCTACGGGGTCTGACGCTCA
GTGGAACGAAAACTCACGTTAAGGGATTTTGGTCATGAGATTATCAAAAAGGATCTTCACCTAGATCCTT
TTAAATTAAAAATGAAGTTTTAAATCAATCTAAAGTATATATGAGTAAACTTGGTCTGACAGTTACCAAT
GCTTAATCAGTGAGGCACCTATCTCAGCGATCTGTCTATTTCGTTCATCCATAGTTGCCTGACTCCCCGT
CGTGTAGATAATTACGATACGGGAGGGCTTACCATCTGGCCCCAGTGCTGCAATGATACCGCGAGACCCA
CGCTCACCGGCTCCAGATTTATCAGCAATAAACCAGCCAGCCGGAAGGGCCGAGCGCAGAAGTGGTCCTG
CAACTTTATCCGCCTCCATCCAGTCTATTAATTGTTGCCGGGAAGCTAGAGTAAGTAGTTCGCCAGTTAA
TAGTTTGCGCAACGTTGTTGCCATTGCTACAGGCATCGTGGTGTCACGCTCGTCGTTTGGTATGGCTTCA
TTCAGCTCCGGTTCCCAACGATCAAGGCGAGTTACATGATCCCCCATGTTGTGCAAAAAAGCGGTTAGCT
CCTTCGGTCCTCCGATCGTTGTCAGAAGTAAGTTGGCCGCAGTGTTATCACTCATGGTTATGGCAGCACT
GCATAATTCTCTTACTGTCATGCCATCCGTAAGATGCTTTTCTGTGACTGGTGAGTACTCAACCAAGTCA
TTCTGAGAATAGTGTATGCGGCGACCGAGTTGCTCTTGCCCGGCGTCAATACGGGATAATACCGCGCCAC
ATAGCAGAACTTTAAAAGTGCTCATCATTGGAAAACGTTCTTCGGGGCGAAAACTCTCAAGGATCTTACC
GCTGTTGAGATCCAGTTCGATGTAACCCACTCGTGCACCCAACTGATCTTCAGCATCTTTTACTTTCACC
AGCGTTTCTGGGTGAGCAAAAACAGGAAGGCAAAATGCCGCAAAAAAGGGAATAAGGGCGACACGGAAAT
GTTGAATACTCATACTCTTCCTTTTTCAATATTATTGAAGCATTTATCAGGGTTATTGTCTCATGAGCGG
ATACATATTTGAATGTATTTAGAAAAATAAACAAATAGGGGTTCCGCGCACATTTCCCCGAAAAGTGCCA
CCTGATGCGGTGTGAAATACCGCACAGATGCGTAAGGAGAAAATACCGCATCAGGAAATTGTAAGCGTTA
ATATTTTGTTAAAATTCGCGTTAAATTTTTGTTAAATCAGCTCATTTTTTAACCAATAGGCCGAAATCGG
CAAAATCCCTTATAAATCAAAAGAATAGACCGAGATAGGGT
[37 nt withheld, positions 6272-6308]
AAAGAACGTGGACTCCAACGTCAAAGG
[49 nt withheld, positions 6336-6384]
T
[91 nt withheld, positions 6386-6476]
G
[98 nt withheld, positions 6478-6575]
ACTTAATGCGCCGCTACAGGGCGCGTCCATTCGCCATTCAGGCTGCGCAACTGTTGGGAAGGGCGATCGG
TGCGGGCCTCTTCGCTATTACGCCAGCTGGCGAAAGGGGGATGTGCTGCAAGGCGATTAAGTTGGGTAAC
GCCAGGGTTTTCCCAGTCACGACGTTGTAAAACGACGGCCAGTGAATTGTAATACGACTCACTATA
Features (pLannotate 1.2.2; 15 found; start..end, strand, type, name):
    171..1193    +  CDS            hph: KHYB_ECOLX - Experimental evidence at protein level: Swiss-Prot protein existence level 1. The aminoglycoside phosphotransferases achieve inactivation of their antibiotic substrates by phosphorylation. Only phosphorylates hygromycin and closely related compounds such as demethyl analogs and destomycin. From Escherichia coli.
   1590..2285    +  CDS            mScarlet: mScarlet is a basic (constitutively fluorescent) red fluorescent protein published in 2016, derived from synthetic construct. It has moderate acid sensitivity.
   2688..3710    +  CDS            hph: KHYB_ECOLX - Experimental evidence at protein level: Swiss-Prot protein existence level 1. The aminoglycoside phosphotransferases achieve inactivation of their antibiotic substrates by phosphorylation. Only phosphorylates hygromycin and closely related compounds such as demethyl analogs and destomycin. From Escherichia coli.
   3906..3924    -  promoter       SP6 promoter: promoter for bacteriophage SP6 RNA polymerase
   3966..3982    -  protein_bind   lac operator: The lac repressor binds to the lac operator to inhibit transcription in E. coli. This inhibition can be relieved by adding lactose or isopropyl-β-D-thiogalactopyranoside (IPTG). lac repressor encoded by lacI
   3990..4020    -  promoter       lac promoter: promoter for the E. coli lac operon
   4035..4056    -  protein_bind   CAP binding site: CAP binding activates transcription in the presence of cAMP. E. coli catabolite activator protein
   4069..4161    -  CDS            lacI (fragment): lac repressor; lacI; The lac repressor binds to the lac operator to inhibit transcription in E. coli. This inhibition can be relieved by adding lactose or isopropyl-β-D-thiogalactopyranoside (IPTG).
   4344..4932    -  rep_origin     ori: high-copy-number ColE1/pMB1/pBR322/pUC origin of replication
   5103..5963    -  CDS            AmpR: β-lactamase; bla; confers resistance to ampicillin, carbenicillin, and related antibiotics
   5964..6068    -  promoter       AmpR promoter: bla
   6095..6145    +  misc_feature   bom (fragment): basis of mobility region from pBR322
   6146..6601    -  rep_origin     f1 ori (sequence partly withheld): f1 bacteriophage origin of replication; arrow indicates direction of (+) strand synthesis
   6605..6762    -  CDS            lacZα (fragment): LacZα fragment of β-galactosidase; lacZ fragment
   6765..2       +  promoter       T7 promoter (across the origin): promoter for bacteriophage T7 RNA polymerase
