[The description below was written by a language model from this plasmid's Addgene catalogue record and pLannotate feature annotations shown in this document.]
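Description:
pPOTv7-hygro-mScarlet is a PCR-only tagging (pPOT) template plasmid for endogenous gene tagging in Trypanosoma brucei. It is not meant to be maintained or expressed as an episome in the parasite. Instead, it serves as a template from which a tagging cassette is amplified, normally using long primers that carry homology to the target locus so that the product integrates by homologous recombination. In E. coli the plasmid replicates from a high-copy ColE1/pUC-type origin and is selected with ampicillin through the AmpR β-lactamase gene and its promoter. The rest of the backbone is typical of a general cloning vector: an f1 origin, lacZα and lacI fragments, the lac promoter, operator and CAP site, and flanking T7 and SP6 promoters. None of these is relevant to the tagging function.

The payload, as annotated, has the synthetic red fluorescent protein mScarlet placed between two identical copies of the hygromycin phosphotransferase gene (hph), all in the same orientation. The mScarlet coding sequence lies between retained HindIII and BamHI sites, so the tag should be exchangeable. A plausible reading of the duplicated marker is that amplicons for either N-terminal tagging (marker upstream of the tag) or C-terminal tagging (tag followed by marker) can be generated from one template, although the record does not say this explicitly. The promoter is listed as "read through", meaning the cassette has no promoter of its own and relies on transcription from the tagged locus after integration. Intergenic RNA-processing sequences presumably occupy the unannotated gaps between the coding regions, but the feature table does not identify them. Typical use is hygromycin selection of parasites expressing mScarlet fusions at native loci for protein localisation studies.
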