Addgene plasmid #190263: pPOTv7-hygro-mScarlet
Purpose: Trypanosoma brucei PCR only tagging (pPOT) vector for endogenous gene tagging
Depositing lab: Sue Vaughan. Depositing organization: Oxford Brookes University. Publication: A comprehensive toolkit for protein localization and functional analysis in trypanosomatids. Paterou A, Saez Conde J, Tyc J, Sunter JD, Vaughan S, Gull K, Dean S. Open Biol. 2025 Apr;15(4):240361. doi: 10.1098/rsob.240361. Epub 2025 Apr 2. PubMed 40169015.
Backbone
  Vector backbone: pPOT
  Vector type: for endogenous gene tagging
Growth in bacteria
  Bacterial resistance: Ampicillin, 100 μg/mL
  Growth temperature: 37°C
  Growth strain: NEB Stable
  Copy number: High Copy
Gene/Insert
  Gene/Insert name: mScarlet
  Species: Synthetic
  Promoter: read through
  Cloning method: Restriction Enzyme; 5′ cloning site HindIII (not destroyed); 3′ cloning site BamHI (not destroyed)
  Sequencing primers: 5′ cTATGGGTTCTGGTAGTG; 3′ cTTAACTACCCGATCCTG
Terms and licenses: Academic/Nonprofit Terms; Industry Terms: Not Available to Industry
Depositor comments: Please visit https://doi.org/10.1101/2023.04.21.537815 for bioRxiv preprint.
How to cite: pPOTv7-hygro-mScarlet was a gift from Sue Vaughan (Addgene plasmid # 190263 ; http://n2t.net/addgene:190263 ; RRID:Addgene_190263)
